>Addgene plasmid #27269 | GST-SEPT5 WT | addgene partial sequence | sequence record 33182 | 27269 with pGEX-5
ATCTCAATCGGATCTGGAGTTCTGTTCCAGGGGCCCCTGGGATCCCCAGGAATTCGAACCATGAGCACAG
GCCTGCGGTACAAGAGCAAGCTGGCGACCCCAGAGGACAAGCAGGACATTGACAAGCAGTACGTGGGCTT
CGCCACACTGCCCAACCAGGTGCACCGCAAGTCGGTGAAGAAAGGCTTTGACTTCACACTCATGGTGGCT
GGTGAGTCAGGCCTGGGGAAGTCCACACTGGTCCACAGCCTCTTCCTGACAGACTTGTACAAGGACCGGA
AGCTGCTCAGTGCTGAGGAGCGCATCAGCCAGACGGTAGAGATTCTAAAACACACGGTGGACATTGAGGA
GAAGGGAGTCAAGCTGAAGCTCACCATCGTGGACACGCCGGGATTCGGGGACGCTGTCAACAACACCGAG
TGCTGGAAGCCCATCACCGACTATGTGGACCAGCAGTTTGAGCAGTACTTCCGTGATGAGAGCGGCCTCA
ACCGAAAGAACATCCAAGACAACCGAGTGCACTGCTGCCTATACTTCATCTCCCCCTTCGGGCATGGGCT
GCGGCCAGTGGATGTGGGTTTCATGAAGGCATTGCATGAGAAGGTCAACATCGTGCCTCTCATCGCCAAA
GCTGACTGTCTTGTCCCCAGTGAGATCCGGAAGCTGAAGGAGCGGATCCGGGAGGAGATTGACAAGTTTG
GGATCCATGTATACCAGTTCCCTGAGTGTGACTCGGACGAGGATGAGGACTTCAAGCAGCAGGACCGGGA
ACTGAAGGAGAGCGCGCCCTTCGCCGTTATAGGCAGCAACACGGTGGTGGAGGCCAAGGGGCAGCGGGTC
CGGGGCCGACTGTACCCCTGGGGGATCGTGGAGGTGGAGAACCAGGCGCATTGCGACTTCGTGAAGCTGC
GCAACATGTCTCCCTT
