[The description below was written by a language model from this plasmid's Addgene catalogue record.]
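Description:
GST-SEPT5 WT is a bacterial expression plasmid built on the commercial pGEX6P-2 backbone (4985 bp without insert) and carrying the wild-type human septin 5 coding sequence (SEPT5, also known as hCDCrel-1 or PNUTL1). The insert was placed between the EcoRI and SalI sites of the polylinker, so that septin 5 is expressed with glutathione S-transferase fused to its N terminus. The plasmid is propagated in E. coli under ampicillin selection. The record lists the copy number as unknown and provides no feature table, so the promoter and origin are not stated explicitly. As general background, pGEX-6P vectors typically drive the GST fusion from an IPTG-inducible tac promoter, carry a lacI repressor gene and a pBR322-type origin, and encode a PreScission protease recognition site between GST and the cloning sites, which lets the tag be removed after purification.

The GST moiety allows the recombinant fusion protein to be captured on glutathione affinity resin, making the construct suited to producing purified septin 5 for biochemical work such as pull-down binding assays or use as an in vitro kinase substrate. The associated publication concerns phosphorylation of human SEPT5 by cyclin-dependent kinase 5 and its effect on exocytosis. The "WT" designation suggests that this plasmid serves as the unmutated reference, presumably alongside phosphorylation-site variants, although the record does not describe any such companion constructs.
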