Addgene plasmid #27269: GST-SEPT5 WT
Depositing lab: Harish Pant. Depositing organization: National Institute of Neurological Disorders and Strokes (NINDS). Publication: Cyclin-dependent kinase 5 phosphorylation of human septin SEPT5 (hCDCrel-1) modulates exocytosis. Amin ND, Zheng YL, Kesavapany S, Kanungo J, Guszczynski T, Sihag RK, Rudrabhatla P, Albers W, Grant P, Pant HC. J Neurosci. 2008 Apr 2. 28(14):3631-43. 10.1523/JNEUROSCI.0453-08.2008 PubMed 18385322.
Backbone
  Vector backbone: pGEX6P-2
  Backbone manufacturer: GE Healthcare Life Sciences
  Backbone size w/o insert (bp): 4985
  Vector type: Bacterial Expression
Growth in bacteria
  Bacterial resistance: Ampicillin, 100 μg/mL
  Growth temperature: 37°C
  Growth strain: DH5alpha
  Copy number: Unknown
Gene/Insert
  Gene/Insert name: Septin 5 (alt name: SEPT5, hCDCrel-1)
  Species: H. sapiens (human)
  Entrez Gene: SEPTIN5 (a.k.a. CDCREL, CDCREL-1, CDCREL1, H5, HCDCREL-1, PNUTL1, SEPT5, Septin-5)
  Tag / fusion protein: GST (N terminal on insert)
  Cloning method: Restriction Enzyme; 5′ cloning site EcoRI (unknown if destroyed); 3′ cloning site SalI (unknown if destroyed)
  Sequencing primers: 5′ pGEX 5'; 3′ pGEX 3'
Terms and licenses: Academic/Nonprofit Terms; Industry Terms: Not Available to Industry
How to cite: GST-SEPT5 WT was a gift from Harish Pant (Addgene plasmid # 27269 ; http://n2t.net/addgene:27269 ; RRID:Addgene_27269)
